Addgene plasmid #15084: Pdx1 neo (DM#237)
Depositing lab: Douglas Melton. Depositing organization: Harvard University. Publication: Insulin staining of ES cell progeny from insulin uptake. Rajagopal J, Anderson WJ, Kume S, Martinez OI, Melton DA. Science. 2003 Jan 17. 299(5605):363. 10.1126/science.1077838 PubMed 12532008.
Backbone
  Vector backbone: na
  Vector type: Bacterial Expression
  Selectable markers: Neomycin (select with G418)
Growth in bacteria
  Bacterial resistance: Ampicillin, 100 μg/mL
  Growth temperature: 37°C
  Growth strain: DH5alpha
  Copy number: High Copy
Gene/Insert
  Gene/Insert name: Pdx1 promoter (alt names: Pdx1-betageo; Pdx1; pIBHPT)
  Species: M. musculus (mouse)
  Entrez Gene: Pdx1 (a.k.a. IDX-1, IPF-1, Ipf1, Mody4, STF-1, pdx-1)
  Cloning method: Restriction Enzyme
  Sequencing primers: 5′ T3; 3′ T7
Terms and licenses: Academic/Nonprofit Terms; Industry Terms: Not Available to Industry
Depositor comments: This plasmid is a knock in construct designed to sort out Pdx1 expressing cells by neomycin resistancy. See author's map for more information.
How to cite: Pdx1 neo (DM#237) was a gift from Douglas Melton (Addgene plasmid # 15084 ; http://n2t.net/addgene:15084 ; RRID:Addgene_15084)
