[The description below was written by a language model from this plasmid's Addgene catalogue record.]
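Description:
Pdx1 neo (DM#237) is a knock-in construct built around mouse Pdx1 regulatory sequence, designed so that cells expressing Pdx1 can be selected by their resistance to neomycin/G418. Pdx1 encodes a homeodomain transcription factor associated with pancreatic development and beta-cell identity, so linking a drug-resistance function to its expression gives a way to enrich Pdx1-positive cells from a mixed population. One alternative name listed for the insert, Pdx1-betageo, suggests that the selectable element may be a beta-geo cassette, a fusion of beta-galactosidase and neomycin phosphotransferase that combines a lacZ reporter with G418 selection. However, the record does not describe the cassette directly, and no feature table is available to confirm it. The homology arms, targeting strategy and any polyadenylation or negative-selection elements are also not stated; the depositor refers users to a separate map for those details.

The backbone is not named. The plasmid is catalogued as a bacterial expression vector, although its stated purpose is gene targeting in mammalian cells, with bacteria serving only for propagation. It is maintained as a high-copy plasmid in E. coli under ampicillin selection, and the insert was assembled by restriction enzyme cloning. The use of T3 and T7 as flanking sequencing primers indicates that these phage promoter sites border the cloning region, as in common general-purpose cloning vectors. The associated publication concerns insulin staining in the progeny of embryonic stem cells, which is consistent with using this construct to follow or select Pdx1-expressing cells during ES cell differentiation toward pancreatic lineages.
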