>Addgene plasmid #15084 | Pdx1 neo (DM#237) | addgene partial sequence | sequence record 21622 | 15084 with T3
TTATTTTTAATTACATGTATGTATGTATGTATGTATGTATGTATGTATGTATGTATGGGTGTGTGCATGT
GAGTGCAGATGCTTGTATAGCCCAGAAGAAGTTATGGGTGCCTGAAGCAGGAGTTATAAGCAGTTGTGAG
CTACCTATAGAGAGATGGAAACCAAATTTAGGTCCTCTACAAAAGAATTGTGTGCTCTTAACTGCTGAGC
TGTCTCTTCAGCCCTCAAATCCATCTCCACCACTGAGTCTGACTCCCCCCCCCCAAACAAGCACACAGTA
NGTGTTCTCTAGGCATGTAATCAATAAATAACATTGAAACCAATAAACCATTCAAAATATCANANGTTGA
GAGAGACAGCAGGTGGGACCTGGCAGTGTGGAACACAAAANAAACTTGAAAAAAAAGAGGAGTCCCCAAG
AGTGGGACACAGTCANAGGCATTGGAGGGGAAGGAGGCANANGGGAAATGTTANTANACGCTTGCTATAN
AANACTTANAACANACAGGCANCAGTGAGGCAAANACNATTGGACACTACACATCTAGTTTGAAAAAAAA
AAAAACANANCTTGGGTGGAATCAGGCTAGAGGGGNANGTATGCAACTTCTAGGGGAGGCCACAGAGACT
GGGGGCAGGGGGCCCAGCAGCTGACCTTGAAGCTAATTGAAGGACACAGAGGGATGAAACCTAAACCCAG
CCNCCACTGGCTGGCTCTTGAGGANCAAGCATGTAGCCNANCCNGGGANCTCCAGANTCCCTGTGNTTGC
TGCCTCTTCTACCCTCACAACTC
